>Addgene plasmid #183144 | promoter-less mRFP1E | addgene full sequence | sequence record 370836 | Addgene NGS Result
TACTAGTAGCGGCCGCTGCAGTCCGGCAAAAAAGGGCAAGGTGTCACCACCCTGCCCTTTTTCTTTAAAA
CCGAAAAGATTACTTCGCGTTATGCAGGCTTCCTCGCTCACTGACTCGCTGCGCTCGGTCGTTCGGCTGC
GGCGAGCGGTATCAGCTCACTCAAAGGCGGTAATACGGTTATCCACAGAATCAGGGGATAACGCAGGAAA
GAACATGTGAGCAAAAGGCCAGCAAAAGGCCAGGAACCGTAAAAAGGCCGCGTTGCTGGCGTTTTTCCAC
AGGCTCCGCCCCCCTGACGAGCATCACAAAAATCGACGCTCAAGTCAGAGGTGGCGAAACCCGACAGGAC
TATAAAGATACCAGGCGTTTCCCCCTGGAAGCTCCCTCGTGCGCTCTCCTGTTCCGACCCTGCCGCTTAC
CGGATACCTGTCCGCCTTTCTCCCTTCGGGAAGCGTGGCGCTTTCTCATAGCTCACGCTGTAGGTATCTC
AGTTCGGTGTAGGTCGTTCGCTCCAAGCTGGGCTGTGTGCACGAACCCCCCGTTCAGCCCGACCGCTGCG
CCTTATCCGGTAACTATCGTCTTGAGTCCAACCCGGTAAGACACGACTTATCGCCACTGGCAGCAGCCAC
TGGTAACAGGATTAGCAGAGCGAGGTATGTAGGCGGTGCTACAGAGTTCTTGAAGTGGTGGCCTAACTAC
GGCTACACTAGAAGAACAGTATTTGGTATCTGCGCTCTGCTGAAGCCAGTTACCTTCGGAAAAAGAGTTG
GTAGCTCTTGATCCGGCAAACAAACCACCGCTGGTAGCGGTGGTTTTTTTGTTTGCAAGCAGCAGATTAC
GCGCAGAAAAAAAGGATCTCAAGAAGATCCTTTGATCTTTTCTACGGGGTCTGACGCTCAGTGGAACGAA
AACTCACGTTAAGGGATTTTGGTCATGAGATTATCAAAAAGGATCTTCACCTAGATCCTTTTAAATTAAA
AATGAAGTTTTAAATCAATCTAAAGTATATATGAGTAAACTTGGTCTGACAGCTCGAGGCTTGGATTCTC
ACCAATAAAAAACGCCCGGCGGCAACCGAGCGTTCTGAACAAATCCAGATGGAGTTCTGAGGTCATTACT
GGATCTATCAACAGGAGTCCAAGCGAGCTCGATATCAAATTACGCCCCGCCCTGCCACTCATCGCAGTAC
TGTTGTAATTCATTAAGCATTCTGCCGACATGGAAGCCATCACAAACGGCATGATGAACCTGAATCGCCA
GCGGCATCAGCACCTTGTCGCCTTGCGTATAATATTTGCCCATGGTGAAAACGGGGGCGAAGAAGTTGTC
CATATTGGCCACGTTTAAATCAAAACTGGTGAAACTCACCCAGGGATTGGCTGAGACGAAAAACATATTC
TCAATAAACCCTTTAGGGAAATAGGCCAGGTTTTCACCGTAACACGCCACATCTTGCGAATATATGTGTA
GAAACTGCCGGAAATCGTCGTGGTATTCACTCCAGAGCGATGAAAACGTTTCAGTTTGCTCATGGAAAAC
GGTGTAACAAGGGTGAACACTATCCCATATCACCAGCTCACCGTCTTTCATTGCCATACGAAATTCCGGA
TGAGCATTCATCAGGCGGGCAAGAATGTGAATAAAGGCCGGATAAAACTTGTGCTTATTTTTCTTTACGG
TCTTTAAAAAGGCCGTAATATCCAGCTGAACGGTCTGGTTATAGGTACATTGAGCAACTGACTGAAATGC
CTCAAAATGTTCTTTACGATGCCATTGGGATATATCAACGGTGGTATATCCAGTGATTTTTTTCTCCATT
TTAGCTTCCTTAGCTCCTGAAAATCTCGATAACTCAAAAAATACGCCCGGTAGTGATCTTATTTCATTAT
GGTGAAAGTTGGAACCTCTTACGTGCCCGATCAACTCGAGTGCCACCTGACGTCTAAGAAACCATTATTA
TCATGACATTAACCTATAAAAATAGGCGTATCACGAGGCAGAATTTCAGATAAAAAAAATCCTTAGCTTT
CGCTAAGGATGATTTCTGGAATTCGCGGCCGCTTCTAGAGAAAGAGGAGAAATACTAGATGGCTTCCTCC
GAAGACGTTATCAAAGAGTTCATGCGTTTCAAAGTTCGTATGGAAGGTTCCGTTAACGGTCACGAGTTCG
AAATCGAAGGTGAAGGTGAAGGTCGTCCGTACGAAGGTACCCAGACCGCTAAACTGAAAGTTACCAAAGG
TGGTCCGCTGCCGTTCGCTTGGGACATCCTGTCCCCGCAGTTCCAGTACGGTTCCAAAGCTTACGTTAAA
CACCCGGCTGACATCCCGGACTACCTGAAACTGTCCTTCCCGGAAGGTTTCAAATGGGAACGTGTTATGA
ACTTCGAAGACGGTGGTGTTGTTACCGTTACCCAGGACTCCTCCCTGCAAGACGGTGAGTTCATCTACAA
AGTTAAACTGCGTGGTACCAACTTCCCGTCCGACGGTCCGGTTATGCAGAAAAAAACCATGGGTTGGGAA
GCTTCCACCGAACGTATGTACCCGGAAGACGGTGCTCTGAAAGGTGAAATCAAAATGCGTCTGAAACTGA
AAGACGGTGGTCACTACGACGCTGAAGTTAAAACCACCTACATGGCTAAAAAACCGGTTCAGCTGCCGGG
TGCTTACAAAACCGACATCAAACTGGACATCACCTCCCACAACGAAGACTACACCATCGTTGAACAGTAC
GAACGTGCTGAAGGTCGTCACTCCACCGGTGCTTAATAACGCTGATAGTGCTAGTGTAGATCGC
Features (pLannotate 1.2.2; 9 found; start..end, strand, type, name):
      1..21      +  misc_feature   BioBrick suffix: universal suffix for all parts
     22..79      +  terminator     his operon terminator: This putative transcriptin terminator from the E. coli his operon has a 2-bp deletion introduced during synthesis. Its efficiency has not been determined.
    274..862     -  rep_origin     ori: high-copy-number ColE1/pMB1/pBR322/pUC origin of replication
   1045..1139    -  terminator     lambda t0 terminator: transcription terminator from phage lambda
   1163..1819    -  CDS            cat: CAT_ECOLX - Experimental evidence at protein level: Swiss-Prot protein existence level 1. This enzyme is an effector of chloramphenicol resistance in bacteria. From Escherichia coli. This protein is used as a marker in many commonly used cloning vectors, such as pACYC184.
   1820..1917    -  promoter       cat promoter: promoter of the E. coli cat gene encoding chloramphenicol acetyltransferase
   2003..2046    -  terminator     bacterial terminator: putative bacterial transcription terminator
   2049..2070    +  misc_feature   BioBrick prefix: BioBrick prefix for parts that do not start with "ATG"
   2089..2763    +  CDS            mRFP1: mRFP1 is a basic (constitutively fluorescent) red fluorescent protein published in 2002, derived from Discosoma sp.. It is reported to be a somewhat slowly-maturing monomer with low acid sensitivity.
