[The description below was written by a language model from this plasmid's Addgene catalogue record and pLannotate feature annotations shown in this document.]
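Description:
Promoter-less mRFP1E is a small (about 2.8 kb) synthetic-biology plasmid built on the iGEM Registry BioBrick vector pSB1C3, intended for propagation in E. coli. The backbone carries a high-copy ColE1/pUC-type origin of replication and a chloramphenicol acetyltransferase (cat) gene driven by its own promoter and followed by the lambda t0 terminator, so clones are selected with chloramphenicol. Additional terminators (a his operon terminator and a putative bacterial terminator) flank the cloning region and help insulate the insert from read-through transcription originating in the backbone.

The payload is a 767 bp synthetic insert consisting of a ribosome binding site followed by the coding sequence of mRFP1E, an engineered variant of the monomeric Discosoma-derived red fluorescent protein mRFP1 (the automated annotation labels the open reading frame simply as mRFP1). It derives from a Registry RBS–mRFP1 part. No promoter lies upstream of the RBS, and none is annotated between the BioBrick prefix and the coding sequence, so the reporter should not be appreciably expressed on its own. The catalogue entry states that BioBrick sites were removed, both as a backbone modification and as an insert mutation, yet the feature table still detects the BioBrick prefix and suffix flanking the insert. The record does not resolve which sites the statement refers to.

Based on the record, the construct serves as a promoter-less form of the mRFP1E reporter, suitable as a negative control for expression or as a recipient into which a promoter can be placed upstream to drive visible red colour and fluorescence. It comes from work on engineering a red fluorescent protein to overcome the limitations of chromoproteins.
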