Addgene plasmid #183144: promoter-less mRFP1E
Purpose: BioBrick pSB1C3 plasmid encoding a promoter-less version of mRFP1E
Depositing lab: Anthony Forster. Depositing organization: Uppsala University. Publication: Overcoming chromoprotein limitations by engineering a red fluorescent protein. Bao L, Menon PNK, Liljeruhm J, Forster AC. Anal Biochem. 2020 Sep 3:113936. doi: 10.1016/j.ab.2020.113936. PubMed 32891596.
Backbone
  Vector backbone: BioBrick pSB1C3 vector
  Backbone manufacturer: iGEM Registry
  Modifications to backbone: BioBrick sites removed
  Vector type: Synthetic Biology
Growth in bacteria
  Bacterial resistance: Chloramphenicol, 25 μg/mL
  Growth temperature: 37°C
  Growth strain: DH5alpha
  Copy number: High Copy
Gene/Insert
  Gene/Insert name: RBS, mRFP1E
  Species: Synthetic
  Insert size (bp): 767
  Mutation: BioBrick sites removed
Resource information
  A portion of this plasmid was derived from a plasmid made by: Originally from iGEM Registry BBa_I13502
Terms and licenses: Academic/Nonprofit Terms; Industry Terms: Not Available to Industry
Depositor comments: For information: http://parts.igem.org/Part:BBa_I13502
How to cite: promoter-less mRFP1E was a gift from Anthony Forster (Addgene plasmid # 183144 ; http://n2t.net/addgene:183144 ; RRID:Addgene_183144)
