>Addgene plasmid #183144 | promoter-less mRFP1E | depositor partial sequence | sequence record 355018 | pSB1C3-B0034-mRFP1E
GAATTCGCGGCCGCTTCTAGAGAAAGAGGAGAAATACTAGATGGCTTCCTCCGAAGACGTTATCAAAGAG
TTCATGCGTTTCAAAGTTCGTATGGAAGGTTCCGTTAACGGTCACGAGTTCGAAATCGAAGGTGAAGGTG
AAGGTCGTCCGTACGAAGGTACCCAGACCGCTAAACTGAAAGTTACCAAAGGTGGTCCGCTGCCGTTCGC
TTGGGACATCCTGTCCCCGCAGTTCCAGTACGGTTCCAAAGCTTACGTTAAACACCCGGCTGACATCCCG
GACTACCTGAAACTGTCCTTCCCGGAAGGTTTCAAATGGGAACGTGTTATGAACTTCGAAGACGGTGGTG
TTGTTACCGTTACCCAGGACTCCTCCCTGCAAGACGGTGAGTTCATCTACAAAGTTAAACTGCGTGGTAC
CAACTTCCCGTCCGACGGTCCGGTTATGCAGAAAAAAACCATGGGTTGGGAAGCTTCCACCGAACGTATG
TACCCGGAAGACGGTGCTCTGAAAGGTGAAATCAAAATGCGTCTGAAACTGAAAGACGGTGGTCACTACG
ACGCTGAAGTTAAAACCACCTACATGGCTAAAAAACCGGTTCAGCTGCCGGGTGCTTACAAAACCGACAT
CAAACTGGACATCACCTCCCACAACGAAGACTACACCATCGTTGAACAGTACGAACGTGCTGAAGGTCGT
CACTCCACCGGTGCTTAATAACGCTGATAGTGCTAGTGTAGATCGCTACTAGTAGCGGCCGCTGCAG
